Addgene plasmid #71371: pGEX2TK-Skm1-PH
Purpose: bacterial expression of PH domain for phosphoinositide binding assay
Depositing lab: Mark Lemmon. Depositing organization: University of Pennsylvania. Publication: Genome-wide analysis of membrane targeting by S. cerevisiae pleckstrin homology domains. Yu JW, Mendrola JM, Audhya A, Singh S, Keleti D, DeWald DB, Murray D, Emr SD, Lemmon MA. Mol Cell. 2004 Mar 12;13(5):677-88. 10.1016/S1097-2765(04)00083-8 PubMed 15023338.
Backbone
  Vector backbone: pGEX-2TK
  Backbone manufacturer: Amersham-Pharmacia
  Vector type: Bacterial Expression
Growth in bacteria
  Bacterial resistance: Ampicillin, 100 μg/mL
  Growth temperature: 37°C
  Growth strain: DH5alpha
  Copy number: Low Copy
Gene/Insert
  Gene/Insert name: Skm1-PH
  Species: S. cerevisiae (budding yeast)
  Mutation: Pleckstrin homology (PH) domain; aa1-132
  Promoter: tac
  Tag / fusion protein: GST (N terminal on backbone)
  Cloning method: Unknown
  Sequencing primers: 5′ pGEX5'; 3′ pGEX3'
Terms and licenses: Academic/Nonprofit Terms; Industry Terms: Not Available to Industry
How to cite: pGEX2TK-Skm1-PH was a gift from Mark Lemmon (Addgene plasmid # 71371 ; http://n2t.net/addgene:71371 ; RRID:Addgene_71371)
