[The description below was written by a language model from this plasmid's Addgene catalogue record.]
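Description:
pGEX2TK-Skm1-PH is a bacterial expression plasmid built on the commercial pGEX-2TK backbone. It is designed to produce the pleckstrin homology (PH) domain of the budding yeast protein Skm1 as a glutathione S-transferase fusion in E. coli. The insert covers amino acids 1–132 of S. cerevisiae Skm1, the region containing the PH domain, and sits downstream of and in frame with the backbone-encoded GST, so the tag is at the N terminus of the recombinant protein. Transcription is driven by the tac promoter, a hybrid trp/lac promoter that is normally kept repressed by Lac repressor and switched on with IPTG. The plasmid is selected with ampicillin and is recorded as low copy. No feature table accompanies the record, so the origin of replication and other backbone elements are not explicitly documented, and the cloning method used to introduce the insert is listed as unknown.

The GST moiety allows one-step affinity purification on glutathione resin. pGEX-2TK vectors generally also carry a thrombin cleavage site and a protein kinase A recognition site between GST and the insert, which permit tag removal or in vitro radiolabelling of the fusion protein, although these elements are not itemised in the record. The stated purpose is bacterial production of the PH domain for phosphoinositide binding assays. The construct belongs to a genome-wide survey of S. cerevisiae PH domains that examined their lipid-binding specificity and membrane targeting, in which it served as the source of purified Skm1 PH domain.
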