>Addgene plasmid #71371 | pGEX2TK-Skm1-PH | addgene partial sequence | sequence record 138654 | pGEX5 5'-GGGCTGGCAAGCCACGTTTGGTG-3'
GATCTCGTCGTGCATCTGTTGGATCCATGAAGGGCGTAAAAAAGGAAGGATGGATATCTTATAAAGTTGA
TGGATTGTTTTCGTTCTTATGGCAAAAGAGATACTTGGTACTGAATGATTCGTATTTAGCATTTTACAAA
AGTGATAAGTGCAATGAGGAACCAGTCTTATCTGTGCCTTTGACTAGTATAACAAATGTTAGCAGAATAC
AATTGAAACAAAATTGTTTTGAGATTCTTCGGGCAACAGATCAAAAAGAGAACATATCCCCCATAAACTC
CTACTTTTATGAATCAAATTCCAAAAGATCGATATTCATTTCCACAAGAACCGAACGGGATTTGCATGGC
TGGCTTGATGCCATTTTTGCCAAATGTCCTCTCCTTAGTGGTGTTTCATCACCAACAAATTTTACACACA
AATGAATTCATCGTGACTGACTGACGATCTGCCTCGCGCGTTTCGGTGATGACGGTGAAAACCTCTGACA
CATGCAGCTCCCGGAGACGGTCACAGCTTGTCTGTAAGCGGATGCCGGGAGCAGACAAGCCCGTCAGGGC
GCGTCAGCGGGTGTTGGCGGGTGTCGGGGCGCAGCCATGACCCAGTCACGTAGCGATAGCGGAGTGTATA
ATTCTTGAAGACGAAAGGGCCTCGTGATACGCCTATTTTTATAGGTTAATGTCATGATAATAATGGTTTC
TTAGACGTCAGGTGGCACTTTTCGGGGAAATGTGCGCGGAACCCCTATTTGTTTATTTTTCTAAATACAT
TCAAATATGTATCCGCTCATGAGACAATAACCCTGATAA
