>Addgene plasmid #71371 | pGEX2TK-Skm1-PH | addgene partial sequence | sequence record 138797 | pGEX3 5'-CCGGGAGCTGCATGTGTCAGAGG-3'
ATCGTCAGTCAGTCACGATGAATTCATTTGTGTGTAAAATTTGTTGGTGATGAAACACCACTAAGGAGAG
GACATTTGGCAAAAATGGCATCAAGCCAGCCATGCAAATCCCGTTCGGTTCTTGTGGAAATGAATATCGA
TCTTTTGGAATTTGATTCATAAAAGTAGGAGTTTATGGGGGATATGTTCTCTTTTTGATCTGTTGCCCGA
AGAATCTCAAAACAATTTTGTTTCAATTGTATTCTGCTAACATTTGTTATACTAGTCAAAGGCACAGATA
AGACTGGTTCCTCATTGCACTTATCACTTTTGTAAAATGCTAAATACGAATCATTCAGTACCAAGTATCT
CTTTTGCCATAAGAACGAAAACAATCCATCAACTTTATAAGATATCCATCCTTCCTTTTTTACGCCCTTC
ATGGATCCAACAGATGCACGACGAGATCCACGCGGAACCAGATCCGATTTTGGAGGATGGTCGCCACCAC
CAAACGTGGCTTGCCAGCCCTGCAAAGGCCATGCTATATACTTGCTGGATTTCAAGTACTTATCAATTTG
TGGGATAGCTTCAATACGTTTTTTAAAACAAACTAATTTTGGGAACGCATCCAGGCACATTGGGTCCATG
TATAAAACAACATCAAGAGCGTCATACAACATGAAGTCAGGATGGGTTACATGATCACCATTTAAATATG
TTTTATGACATAAACGATCTTCGAACATTTTCAGCATTTCAGGTAGCTTGCTAAGA
